Addgene plasmid #163796: SlugCas9-HF
Purpose: (Empty Backbone) Expresses highly specific SlugCas9, and cloning backbone for sgRNA
Depositing lab: Yongming Wang. Depositing organization: Fudan University. Publication: Discovery and engineering of small SlugCas9 with broad targeting range and high specificity and activity. Hu Z, Zhang C, Wang S, Gao S, Wei J, Li M, Hou L, Mao H, Wei Y, Qi T, Liu H, Liu D, Lan F, Lu D, Wang H, Li J, Wang Y. Nucleic Acids Res. 2021 Mar 15. pii: 6171296. doi: 10.1093/nar/gkab148. PubMed 33721016.
Backbone
  Vector backbone: AAV2 ITR vector
  Vector type: Mammalian Expression, AAV, CRISPR
Growth in bacteria
  Bacterial resistance: Ampicillin, 100 μg/mL
  Growth temperature: 37°C
  Growth strain: NEB Stable
  Copy number: High Copy
Gene/Insert
  Gene/Insert name: None
  Mutation: SlugCas9 (R247A, N415A, T421A, R656A)
Terms and licenses: Academic/Nonprofit Terms; Industry Terms: Not Available to Industry
How to cite: SlugCas9-HF was a gift from Yongming Wang (Addgene plasmid # 163796 ; http://n2t.net/addgene:163796 ; RRID:Addgene_163796)
