[The description below was written by a language model from this plasmid's Addgene catalogue record and pLannotate feature annotations shown in this document.]
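Description:
SlugCas9-HF is an all-in-one AAV2 ITR-based CRISPR plasmid for mammalian cells that expresses a high-fidelity variant of the compact SlugCas9 nuclease and also serves as an empty cloning backbone for a single guide RNA. It is maintained in bacteria as a high-copy plasmid through a ColE1/pUC-type origin with ampicillin selection (AmpR under its own bla promoter). The backbone also carries an f1/M13 phage origin and small remnants of pBR322 bom and rop sequences. The two sequence records, about 7.45 kb each and differing by one nucleotide, describe the same circular molecule starting from different positions.

Between the AAV2 inverted terminal repeats sit two expression units. The CMV enhancer and promoter drive the Cas9 open reading frame. The automated annotation labels this frame by its similarity to Staphylococcus aureus Cas9, but the catalogue identifies it as SlugCas9 carrying the R247A, N415A, T421A and R656A substitutions that define the high-specificity form. The nuclease is fused at its C-terminus to a bipartite nucleoplasmin nuclear localization signal and a triple HA epitope tag (detected as three fragments), and the transcript ends at a bovine growth hormone polyadenylation signal. Downstream, a human U6 RNA polymerase III promoter precedes an SaCas9-type guide RNA scaffold. A user-chosen spacer would go in the short gap between them, although the record does not state the cloning sites used. One ITR is annotated in full, whereas the other is detected only as fragments. The ITR-flanked layout is designed so that nuclease and guide can be packaged together in a single AAV particle, and the plasmid can also be transfected directly for genome editing with reduced off-target activity.
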