Features (pLannotate 1.2.2; 20 found; start..end, strand, type, name):
     12..39      +  repeat_region  AAV2 ITR (fragment): inverted terminal repeat of adeno-associated virus serotype 2 inverted
     68..95      +  repeat_region  AAV2 ITR (fragment): inverted terminal repeat of adeno-associated virus serotype 2 inverted
    154..533     +  enhancer       CMV enhancer: human cytomegalovirus immediate early enhancer
    534..737     +  promoter       CMV promoter: human cytomegalovirus (CMV) immediate early promoter
    816..3968    +  CDS            cas9: CAS9_STAAU - Experimental evidence at protein level: Swiss-Prot protein existence level 1. CRISPR (clustered regularly interspaced short palindromic repeat) is an adaptive immune system that provides protection against mobile genetic elements (viruses, transposable elements and conjugative plasmids). CRISPR clusters contain spacers, sequences complementary to antecedent mobile elements, and target invading nucleic acids. CRISPR clusters are transcribed and processed into CRISPR RNA (crRNA). In type II CRISPR systems correct processing of pre-crRNA requires a trans- encoded small RNA (tracrRNA)
   3972..4019    +  CDS            nucleoplasmin NLS: bipartite nuclear localization signal from nucleoplasmin
   4026..4042    +  CDS            3xHA (fragment): three tandem HA epitope tags
   4053..4069    +  CDS            3xHA (fragment): three tandem HA epitope tags
   4080..4108    +  CDS            3xHA (fragment): three tandem HA epitope tags
   4140..4251    +  polyA_signal   bGH poly(A) signal: bovine growth hormone polyadenylation signal
   4355..4595    +  promoter       U6 promoter: RNA polymerase III promoter for human U6 snRNA
   4624..4699    +  misc_RNA       Sa gRNA scaffold: guide RNA scaffold for the Staphylococcus aureus CRISPR/Cas9 system
   4713..4853    +  repeat_region  AAV2 ITR: inverted terminal repeat of adeno-associated virus serotype 2 inverted
   4858..4909    -  misc_feature   bom (fragment): basis of mobility region from pBR322
   4928..5308    +  rep_origin     M13 ori (sequence partly withheld): M13 bacteriophage origin of replication; arrow indicates direction of (+) strand synthesis
   5384..5433    -  misc_feature   bom (fragment): basis of mobility region from pBR322
   5535..5570    -  CDS            rop (fragment): Rop protein, which maintains plasmids at low copy number; rop
   5665..5769    +  promoter       AmpR promoter: bla
   5770..6630    +  CDS            AmpR: β-lactamase; bla; confers resistance to ampicillin, carbenicillin, and related antibiotics
   6801..7389    +  rep_origin     ori: high-copy-number ColE1/pMB1/pBR322/pUC origin of replication
>Addgene plasmid #163796 | SlugCas9-HF | depositor full sequence | sequence record 317660 | SlugCas9-HF sequence 7450 bps
CCTGCAGGCAGCTGCGCGCTCGCTCGCTCACTGAGGCCGCCCGGGCGTCGGGCGACCTTTGGTCGCCCGG
CCTCAGTGAGCGAGCGAGCGCGCAGAGAGGGAGTGGCCAACTCCATCACTAGGGGTTCCTGCGGCCTCTA
GACTCGAGGCGTTGACATTGATTATTGACTAGTTATTAATAGTAATCAATTACGGGGTCATTAGTTCATA
GCCCATATATGGAGTTCCGCGTTACATAACTTACGGTAAATGGCCCGCCTGGCTGACCGCCCAACGACCC
CCGCCCATTGACGTCAATAATGACGTATGTTCCCATAGTAACGCCAATAGGGACTTTCCATTGACGTCAA
TGGGTGGAGTATTTACGGTAAACTGCCCACTTGGCAGTACATCAAGTGTATCATATGCCAAGTACGCCCC
CTATTGACGTCAATGACGGTAAATGGCCCGCCTGGCATTATGCCCAGTACATGACCTTATGGGACTTTCC
TACTTGGCAGTACATCTACGTATTAGTCATCGCTATTACCATGGTGATGCGGTTTTGGCAGTACATCAAT
GGGCGTGGATAGCGGTTTGACTCACGGGGATTTCCAAGTCTCCACCCCATTGACGTCAATGGGAGTTTGT
TTTGGCACCAAAATCAACGGGACTTTCCAAAATGTCGTAACAACTCCGCCCCATTGACGCAAATGGGCGG
TAGGCGTGTACGGTGGGAGGTCTATATAAGCAGAGCTCTCTGGCTAACTACCGGTGCCACCATGGCCCCA
AAGAAGAAGCGGAAGGTCGGTATCCACGGAGTCCCAGCAGCCAACCAAAAATTCATACTGGGACTGGACA
TCGGAATCACCAGCGTGGGCTACGGCCTGATCGACTACGAGACAAAGAATATCATCGATGCCGGCGTTAG
ACTGTTCCCCGAGGCCAACGTGGAAAACAACGAGGGAAGAAGGTCCAAACGTGGAAGCAGAAGACTGAAG
CGACGCCGCATTCACAGACTTGAACGGGTGAAGAAGCTGCTCGAGGATTATAATCTGCTGGATCAGTCCC
AGATTCCTCAGTCTACAAACCCCTACGCCATCCGCGTGAAGGGCCTGTCTGAAGCCCTGAGCAAGGACGA
ACTCGTGATTGCCCTGCTCCATATCGCCAAGAGAAGAGGCATCCACAAGATCGACGTGATCGACAGCAAC
GACGACGTGGGGAACGAGCTCAGCACCAAGGAACAGCTGAATAAGAACAGCAAGCTGCTGAAAGACAAAT
TTGTGTGCCAGATCCAGCTGGAAAGAATGAATGAGGGCCAGGTGCGGGGAGAGAAAAACCGGTTCAAGAC
CGCTGATATCATCAAGGAAATCATCCAGCTGCTGAATGTGCAGAAGAACTTCCACCAGCTGGACGAGAAC
TTCATCAACAAGTACATCGAACTGGTTGAGATGAGACGGGAATACTTCGAGGGCCCCGGCAAGGGCAGTC
CATATGGCTGGGAAGGCGACCCTAAGGCTTGGTACGAGACACTGATGGGCCACTGCACCTACTTCCCAGA
TGAGCTGGCTAGCGTGAAATACGCCTACAGTGCCGACCTGTTCAACGCTCTGAACGACCTGAACAACCTG
GTCATCCAAAGAGATGGACTGTCTAAGCTCGAGTATCATGAGAAGTATCACATCATCGAGAACGTGTTCA
AGCAGAAGAAGAAACCTACACTGAAGCAGATCGCCAATGAGATCAATGTCAACCCTGAAGATATCAAGGG
CTACAGAATCACAAAGTCTGGCAAGCCCCAGTTTACCGAGTTTAAGCTCTACCACGACCTGAAAAGCGTG
CTGTTTGACCAGAGCATCCTGGAGAACGAAGACGTGCTGGACCAGATCGCTGAGATCCTGACCATCTACC
AGGACAAGGATAGCATCAAATCTAAGCTGACGGAACTGGACATCCTGCTGAACGAGGAAGATAAGGAAAA
CATCGCCCAGCTGACTGGCTACACCGGGACCCACCGGCTCAGCCTGAAATGCATCCGGCTGGTCCTGGAA
GAGCAGTGGTATTCTAGCCGGGCTCAGATGGAAATCTTCGCCCACCTGAACATTAAGCCTAAGAAGATCA
ACCTGACAGCCGCCAACAAGATCCCGAAGGCTATGATCGACGAGTTCATCCTGAGCCCTGTGGTGAAGAG
GACCTTCGGCCAGGCCATTAACCTTATTAACAAGATCATAGAAAAGTACGGCGTGCCTGAAGATATCATC
ATCGAGCTGGCCAGAGAAAATAATAGCAAGGACAAGCAGAAGTTCATCAATGAGATGCAGAAAAAGAACG
AGAACACCAGAAAGAGAATTAACGAAATCATCGGCAAGTATGGCAACCAGAACGCCAAGAGACTGGTCGA
GAAGATTAGACTGCACGACGAGCAGGAGGGCAAGTGCCTGTACTCACTGGAAAGCATCCCTCTGGAGGAC
CTGCTGAACAACCCCAACCACTACGAGGTGGACCACATCATTCCAAGATCTGTGTCCTTCGACAACTCTT
ACCACAACAAAGTGCTCGTGAAGCAGAGCGAGAACTCCAAAAAATCCAACCTGACCCCTTACCAGTACTT
TAACAGCGGCAAGTCCAAGCTCTCTTACAACCAGTTTAAACAACACATCCTGAACCTGAGCAAGTCCCAG
GATAGAATCAGCAAAAAAAAGAAAGAGTATCTGCTGGAAGAACGGGACATCAACAAGTTCGAGGTGCAAA
AAGAGTTCATCAATAGAAACCTGGTGGATACCCGGTACGCCACAGCCGAGCTGACAAACTACCTGAAGGC
CTACTTCAGCGCCAACAATATGAACGTGAAGGTGAAAACGATCAACGGCAGCTTCACCGATTACCTGCGG
AAAGTGTGGAAGTTTAAGAAGGAACGGAACCACGGCTACAAGCACCACGCCGAGGACGCCCTGATTATCG
CTAATGCCGATTTCCTGTTCAAAGAGAACAAGAAGCTGAAAGCCGTGAACTCTGTGCTGGAAAAACCTGA
GATCGAGAGCAAGCAGCTGGATATCCAGGTGGATAGCGAGGATAACTACAGCGAAATGTTCATCATCCCT
AAGCAGGTCCAGGACATCAAGGACTTCAGAAACTTCAAGTACAGCCACAGAGTGGACAAGAAGCCTAACA
GACAGCTGATCAACGATACACTGTACAGCACCCGGAAGAAGGACAACTCCACCTACATCGTGCAGACCAT
CAAAGATATCTATGCCAAAGATAATACCACCCTGAAGAAGCAGTTTGACAAGTCACCCGAGAAGTTCCTC
ATGTACCAACACGATCCGCGGACCTTCGAGAAGTTGGAAGTGATCATGAAGCAGTACGCTAATGAGAAGA
ATCCTCTGGCCAAGTACCACGAGGAAACAGGCGAGTACCTGACCAAATACAGCAAAAAAAACAACGGCCC
TATCGTGAAAAGCCTGAAGTACATTGGAAACAAGCTGGGCAGCCACCTAGATGTGACCCACCAGTTCAAG
AGCAGCACCAAGAAGTTGGTGAAGCTGAGCATCAAGCCTTATAGATTCGACGTCTACCTGACCGACAAGG
GATATAAGTTCATCACCATCAGCTACCTGGACGTGCTGAAGAAAGACAATTACTACTACATACCCGAACA
GAAGTACGACAAGCTCAAACTGGGCAAGGCCATCGACAAAAACGCCAAGTTTATCGCTAGCTTCTACAAG
AATGATCTGATCAAGCTGGACGGCGAGATCTACAAGATCATCGGCGTGAATAGCGACACCAGAAACATGA
TCGAACTGGATCTGCCTGACATCAGATACAAAGAATACTGCGAGCTGAACAATATCAAGGGCGAACCTAG
AATCAAAAAGACCATCGGCAAAAAGGTGAATAGCATCGAAAAACTGACAACCGACGTGCTGGGCAACGTG
TTCACCAACACCCAGTACACAAAACCTCAGCTGCTGTTCAAGCGAGGAAATAAAAGGCCGGCGGCCACGA
AAAAGGCCGGCCAGGCAAAAAAGAAAAAGGGATCCTACCCATACGATGTTCCAGATTACGCTTACCCATA
CGATGTTCCAGATTACGCTTACCCATACGATGTTCCAGATTACGCTTAAGAATTCCTAGAGCTCGCTGAT
CAGCCTCGACTGTGCCTTCTAGTTGCCAGCCATCTGTTGTTTGCCCCTCCCCCGTGCCTTCCTTGACCCT
GGAAGGTGCCACTCCCACTGTCCTTTCCTAATAAAATGAGGAAATTGCATCGCATTGTCTGAGTAGGTGT
CATTCTATTCTGGGGGGTGGGGTGGGGCAGGACAGCAAGGGGGAGGATTGGGAAGAGAATAGCAGGCATG
CTGGGGAGGTACCTGAGGGCCTATTTCCCATGATTCCTTCATATTTGCATATACGATACAAGGCTGTTAG
AGAGATAATTGGAATTAATTTGACTGTAAACACAAAGATATTAGTACAAAATACGTGACGTAGAAAGTAA
TAATTTCTTGGGTAGTTTGCAGTTTTAAAATTATGTTTTAAAATGGACTATCATATGCTTACCGTAACTT
GAAAGTATTTCGATTTCTTGGCTTTATATATCTTGTGGAAAGGACGAAACACCGGAGACCACGGCAGGTC
TCAGTTTTAGTACTCTGGAAACAGAATCTACTAAAACAAGGCAAAATGCCGTGTTTATCTCGTCAACTTG
TTGGCGAGATTTTTGCGGCCGCAGGAACCCCTAGTGATGGAGTTGGCCACTCCCTCTCTGCGCGCTCGCT
CGCTCACTGAGGCCGGGCGACCAAAGGTCGCCCGACGCCCGGGCTTTGCCCGGGCGGCCTCAGTGAGCGA
GCGAGCGCGCAGCTGCCTGCAGGGGCGCCTGATGCGGTATTTTCTCCTTACGCATCTGTGCGGTATTTCA
CACCGCATA
[142 nt withheld, positions 4910-5051]
C
[141 nt withheld, positions 5053-5193]
CCTTTGACGTTGGAGTCCACGTTCTTT
[37 nt withheld, positions 5221-5257]
ACCCTATCTCGGGCTATTCTTTTGATTTATAAGGGATTTTGCCGATTTCGGCCTATTGGTTAAAAAATGA
GCTGATTTAACAAAAATTTAACGCGAATTTTAACAAAATATTAACGTTTACAATTTTATGGTGCACTCTC
AGTACAATCTGCTCTGATGCCGCATAGTTAAGCCAGCCCCGACACCCGCCAACACCCGCTGACGCGCCCT
GACGGGCTTGTCTGCTCCCGGCATCCGCTTACAGACAAGCTGTGACCGTCTCCGGGAGCTGCATGTGTCA
GAGGTTTTCACCGTCATCACCGAAACGCGCGAGACGAAAGGGCCTCGTGATACGCCTATTTTTATAGGTT
AATGTCATGATAATAATGGTTTCTTAGACGTCAGGTGGCACTTTTCGGGGAAATGTGCGCGGAACCCCTA
TTTGTTTATTTTTCTAAATACATTCAAATATGTATCCGCTCATGAGACAATAACCCTGATAAATGCTTCA
ATAATATTGAAAAAGGAAGAGTATGAGTATTCAACATTTCCGTGTCGCCCTTATTCCCTTTTTTGCGGCA
TTTTGCCTTCCTGTTTTTGCTCACCCAGAAACGCTGGTGAAAGTAAAAGATGCTGAAGATCAGTTGGGTG
CACGAGTGGGTTACATCGAACTGGATCTCAACAGCGGTAAGATCCTTGAGAGTTTTCGCCCCGAAGAACG
TTTTCCAATGATGAGCACTTTTAAAGTTCTGCTATGTGGCGCGGTATTATCCCGTATTGACGCCGGGCAA
GAGCAACTCGGTCGCCGCATACACTATTCTCAGAATGACTTGGTTGAGTACTCACCAGTCACAGAAAAGC
ATCTTACGGATGGCATGACAGTAAGAGAATTATGCAGTGCTGCCATAACCATGAGTGATAACACTGCGGC
CAACTTACTTCTGACAACGATCGGAGGACCGAAGGAGCTAACCGCTTTTTTGCACAACATGGGGGATCAT
GTAACTCGCCTTGATCGTTGGGAACCGGAGCTGAATGAAGCCATACCAAACGACGAGCGTGACACCACGA
TGCCTGTAGCAATGGCAACAACGTTGCGCAAACTATTAACTGGCGAACTACTTACTCTAGCTTCCCGGCA
ACAATTAATAGACTGGATGGAGGCGGATAAAGTTGCAGGACCACTTCTGCGCTCGGCCCTTCCGGCTGGC
TGGTTTATTGCTGATAAATCTGGAGCCGGTGAGCGTGGAAGCCGCGGTATCATTGCAGCACTGGGGCCAG
ATGGTAAGCCCTCCCGTATCGTAGTTATCTACACGACGGGGAGTCAGGCAACTATGGATGAACGAAATAG
ACAGATCGCTGAGATAGGTGCCTCACTGATTAAGCATTGGTAACTGTCAGACCAAGTTTACTCATATATA
CTTTAGATTGATTTAAAACTTCATTTTTAATTTAAAAGGATCTAGGTGAAGATCCTTTTTGATAATCTCA
TGACCAAAATCCCTTAACGTGAGTTTTCGTTCCACTGAGCGTCAGACCCCGTAGAAAAGATCAAAGGATC
TTCTTGAGATCCTTTTTTTCTGCGCGTAATCTGCTGCTTGCAAACAAAAAAACCACCGCTACCAGCGGTG
GTTTGTTTGCCGGATCAAGAGCTACCAACTCTTTTTCCGAAGGTAACTGGCTTCAGCAGAGCGCAGATAC
CAAATACTGTCCTTCTAGTGTAGCCGTAGTTAGGCCACCACTTCAAGAACTCTGTAGCACCGCCTACATA
CCTCGCTCTGCTAATCCTGTTACCAGTGGCTGCTGCCAGTGGCGATAAGTCGTGTCTTACCGGGTTGGAC
TCAAGACGATAGTTACCGGATAAGGCGCAGCGGTCGGGCTGAACGGGGGGTTCGTGCACACAGCCCAGCT
TGGAGCGAACGACCTACACCGAACTGAGATACCTACAGCGTGAGCTATGAGAAAGCGCCACGCTTCCCGA
AGGGAGAAAGGCGGACAGGTATCCGGTAAGCGGCAGGGTCGGAACAGGAGAGCGCACGAGGGAGCTTCCA
GGGGGAAACGCCTGGTATCTTTATAGTCCTGTCGGGTTTCGCCACCTCTGACTTGAGCGTCGATTTTTGT
GATGCTCGTCAGGGGGGCGGAGCCTATGGAAAAACGCCAGCAACGCGGCCTTTTTACGGTTCCTGGCCTT
TTGCTGGCCTTTTGCTCACATGT
