Features (pLannotate 1.2.2; 20 found; start..end, strand, type, name):
      1..204     +  promoter       CMV promoter: human cytomegalovirus (CMV) immediate early promoter
    283..3435    +  CDS            cas9: CAS9_STAAU - Experimental evidence at protein level: Swiss-Prot protein existence level 1. CRISPR (clustered regularly interspaced short palindromic repeat) is an adaptive immune system that provides protection against mobile genetic elements (viruses, transposable elements and conjugative plasmids). CRISPR clusters contain spacers, sequences complementary to antecedent mobile elements, and target invading nucleic acids. CRISPR clusters are transcribed and processed into CRISPR RNA (crRNA). In type II CRISPR systems correct processing of pre-crRNA requires a trans- encoded small RNA (tracrRNA)
   3439..3486    +  CDS            nucleoplasmin NLS: bipartite nuclear localization signal from nucleoplasmin
   3493..3509    +  CDS            3xHA (fragment): three tandem HA epitope tags
   3520..3536    +  CDS            3xHA (fragment): three tandem HA epitope tags
   3547..3575    +  CDS            3xHA (fragment): three tandem HA epitope tags
   3607..3718    +  polyA_signal   bGH poly(A) signal: bovine growth hormone polyadenylation signal
   3821..4061    +  promoter       U6 promoter: RNA polymerase III promoter for human U6 snRNA
   4090..4165    +  misc_RNA       Sa gRNA scaffold: guide RNA scaffold for the Staphylococcus aureus CRISPR/Cas9 system
   4179..4319    +  repeat_region  AAV2 ITR: inverted terminal repeat of adeno-associated virus serotype 2 inverted
   4324..4375    -  misc_feature   bom (fragment): basis of mobility region from pBR322
   4394..4849    +  rep_origin     f1 ori (sequence partly withheld): f1 bacteriophage origin of replication; arrow indicates direction of (+) strand synthesis
   4850..4899    -  misc_feature   bom (fragment): basis of mobility region from pBR322
   5001..5036    -  CDS            rop (fragment): Rop protein, which maintains plasmids at low copy number; rop
   5131..5235    +  promoter       AmpR promoter: bla
   5236..6096    +  CDS            AmpR: β-lactamase; bla; confers resistance to ampicillin, carbenicillin, and related antibiotics
   6267..6855    +  rep_origin     ori: high-copy-number ColE1/pMB1/pBR322/pUC origin of replication
   6928..6955    +  repeat_region  AAV2 ITR (fragment): inverted terminal repeat of adeno-associated virus serotype 2 inverted
   6984..7011    +  repeat_region  AAV2 ITR (fragment): inverted terminal repeat of adeno-associated virus serotype 2 inverted
   7070..7449    +  enhancer       CMV enhancer: human cytomegalovirus immediate early enhancer
>Addgene plasmid #163796 | SlugCas9-HF | addgene full sequence | sequence record 328007 | Addgene NGS Result
GTGATGCGGTTTTGGCAGTACATCAATGGGCGTGGATAGCGGTTTGACTCACGGGGATTTCCAAGTCTCC
ACCCCATTGACGTCAATGGGAGTTTGTTTTGGCACCAAAATCAACGGGACTTTCCAAAATGTCGTAACAA
CTCCGCCCCATTGACGCAAATGGGCGGTAGGCGTGTACGGTGGGAGGTCTATATAAGCAGAGCTCTCTGG
CTAACTACCGGTGCCACCATGGCCCCAAAGAAGAAGCGGAAGGTCGGTATCCACGGAGTCCCAGCAGCCA
ACCAAAAATTCATACTGGGACTGGACATCGGAATCACCAGCGTGGGCTACGGCCTGATCGACTACGAGAC
AAAGAATATCATCGATGCCGGCGTTAGACTGTTCCCCGAGGCCAACGTGGAAAACAACGAGGGAAGAAGG
TCCAAACGTGGAAGCAGAAGACTGAAGCGACGCCGCATTCACAGACTTGAACGGGTGAAGAAGCTGCTCG
AGGATTATAATCTGCTGGATCAGTCCCAGATTCCTCAGTCTACAAACCCCTACGCCATCCGCGTGAAGGG
CCTGTCTGAAGCCCTGAGCAAGGACGAACTCGTGATTGCCCTGCTCCATATCGCCAAGAGAAGAGGCATC
CACAAGATCGACGTGATCGACAGCAACGACGACGTGGGGAACGAGCTCAGCACCAAGGAACAGCTGAATA
AGAACAGCAAGCTGCTGAAAGACAAATTTGTGTGCCAGATCCAGCTGGAAAGAATGAATGAGGGCCAGGT
GCGGGGAGAGAAAAACCGGTTCAAGACCGCTGATATCATCAAGGAAATCATCCAGCTGCTGAATGTGCAG
AAGAACTTCCACCAGCTGGACGAGAACTTCATCAACAAGTACATCGAACTGGTTGAGATGAGACGGGAAT
ACTTCGAGGGCCCCGGCAAGGGCAGTCCATATGGCTGGGAAGGCGACCCTAAGGCTTGGTACGAGACACT
GATGGGCCACTGCACCTACTTCCCAGATGAGCTGGCTAGCGTGAAATACGCCTACAGTGCCGACCTGTTC
AACGCTCTGAACGACCTGAACAACCTGGTCATCCAAAGAGATGGACTGTCTAAGCTCGAGTATCATGAGA
AGTATCACATCATCGAGAACGTGTTCAAGCAGAAGAAGAAACCTACACTGAAGCAGATCGCCAATGAGAT
CAATGTCAACCCTGAAGATATCAAGGGCTACAGAATCACAAAGTCTGGCAAGCCCCAGTTTACCGAGTTT
AAGCTCTACCACGACCTGAAAAGCGTGCTGTTTGACCAGAGCATCCTGGAGAACGAAGACGTGCTGGACC
AGATCGCTGAGATCCTGACCATCTACCAGGACAAGGATAGCATCAAATCTAAGCTGACGGAACTGGACAT
CCTGCTGAACGAGGAAGATAAGGAAAACATCGCCCAGCTGACTGGCTACACCGGGACCCACCGGCTCAGC
CTGAAATGCATCCGGCTGGTCCTGGAAGAGCAGTGGTATTCTAGCCGGGCTCAGATGGAAATCTTCGCCC
ACCTGAACATTAAGCCTAAGAAGATCAACCTGACAGCCGCCAACAAGATCCCGAAGGCTATGATCGACGA
GTTCATCCTGAGCCCTGTGGTGAAGAGGACCTTCGGCCAGGCCATTAACCTTATTAACAAGATCATAGAA
AAGTACGGCGTGCCTGAAGATATCATCATCGAGCTGGCCAGAGAAAATAATAGCAAGGACAAGCAGAAGT
TCATCAATGAGATGCAGAAAAAGAACGAGAACACCAGAAAGAGAATTAACGAAATCATCGGCAAGTATGG
CAACCAGAACGCCAAGAGACTGGTCGAGAAGATTAGACTGCACGACGAGCAGGAGGGCAAGTGCCTGTAC
TCACTGGAAAGCATCCCTCTGGAGGACCTGCTGAACAACCCCAACCACTACGAGGTGGACCACATCATTC
CAAGATCTGTGTCCTTCGACAACTCTTACCACAACAAAGTGCTCGTGAAGCAGAGCGAGAACTCCAAAAA
ATCCAACCTGACCCCTTACCAGTACTTTAACAGCGGCAAGTCCAAGCTCTCTTACAACCAGTTTAAACAA
CACATCCTGAACCTGAGCAAGTCCCAGGATAGAATCAGCAAAAAAAAGAAAGAGTATCTGCTGGAAGAAC
GGGACATCAACAAGTTCGAGGTGCAAAAAGAGTTCATCAATAGAAACCTGGTGGATACCCGGTACGCCAC
AGCCGAGCTGACAAACTACCTGAAGGCCTACTTCAGCGCCAACAATATGAACGTGAAGGTGAAAACGATC
AACGGCAGCTTCACCGATTACCTGCGGAAAGTGTGGAAGTTTAAGAAGGAACGGAACCACGGCTACAAGC
ACCACGCCGAGGACGCCCTGATTATCGCTAATGCCGATTTCCTGTTCAAAGAGAACAAGAAGCTGAAAGC
CGTGAACTCTGTGCTGGAAAAACCTGAGATCGAGAGCAAGCAGCTGGATATCCAGGTGGATAGCGAGGAT
AACTACAGCGAAATGTTCATCATCCCTAAGCAGGTCCAGGACATCAAGGACTTCAGAAACTTCAAGTACA
GCCACAGAGTGGACAAGAAGCCTAACAGACAGCTGATCAACGATACACTGTACAGCACCCGGAAGAAGGA
CAACTCCACCTACATCGTGCAGACCATCAAAGATATCTATGCCAAAGATAATACCACCCTGAAGAAGCAG
TTTGACAAGTCACCCGAGAAGTTCCTCATGTACCAACACGATCCGCGGACCTTCGAGAAGTTGGAAGTGA
TCATGAAGCAGTACGCTAATGAGAAGAATCCTCTGGCCAAGTACCACGAGGAAACAGGCGAGTACCTGAC
CAAATACAGCAAAAAAAACAACGGCCCTATCGTGAAAAGCCTGAAGTACATTGGAAACAAGCTGGGCAGC
CACCTAGATGTGACCCACCAGTTCAAGAGCAGCACCAAGAAGTTGGTGAAGCTGAGCATCAAGCCTTATA
GATTCGACGTCTACCTGACCGACAAGGGATATAAGTTCATCACCATCAGCTACCTGGACGTGCTGAAGAA
AGACAATTACTACTACATACCCGAACAGAAGTACGACAAGCTCAAACTGGGCAAGGCCATCGACAAAAAC
GCCAAGTTTATCGCTAGCTTCTACAAGAATGATCTGATCAAGCTGGACGGCGAGATCTACAAGATCATCG
GCGTGAATAGCGACACCAGAAACATGATCGAACTGGATCTGCCTGACATCAGATACAAAGAATACTGCGA
GCTGAACAATATCAAGGGCGAACCTAGAATCAAAAAGACCATCGGCAAAAAGGTGAATAGCATCGAAAAA
CTGACAACCGACGTGCTGGGCAACGTGTTCACCAACACCCAGTACACAAAACCTCAGCTGCTGTTCAAGC
GAGGAAATAAAAGGCCGGCGGCCACGAAAAAGGCCGGCCAGGCAAAAAAGAAAAAGGGATCCTACCCATA
CGATGTTCCAGATTACGCTTACCCATACGATGTTCCAGATTACGCTTACCCATACGATGTTCCAGATTAC
GCTTAAGAATTCCTAGAGCTCGCTGATCAGCCTCGACTGTGCCTTCTAGTTGCCAGCCATCTGTTGTTTG
CCCCTCCCCCGTGCCTTCCTTGACCCTGGAAGGTGCCACTCCCACTGTCCTTTCCTAATAAAATGAGGAA
ATTGCATCGCATTGTCTGAGTAGGTGTCATTCTATTCTGGGGGGTGGGGTGGGGCAGGACAGCAAGGGGG
AGGATTGGGAAGAGAATAGCAGGCATGCTGGGGAGGTACCGAGGGCCTATTTCCCATGATTCCTTCATAT
TTGCATATACGATACAAGGCTGTTAGAGAGATAATTGGAATTAATTTGACTGTAAACACAAAGATATTAG
TACAAAATACGTGACGTAGAAAGTAATAATTTCTTGGGTAGTTTGCAGTTTTAAAATTATGTTTTAAAAT
GGACTATCATATGCTTACCGTAACTTGAAAGTATTTCGATTTCTTGGCTTTATATATCTTGTGGAAAGGA
CGAAACACCGGAGACCACGGCAGGTCTCAGTTTTAGTACTCTGGAAACAGAATCTACTAAAACAAGGCAA
AATGCCGTGTTTATCTCGTCAACTTGTTGGCGAGATTTTTGCGGCCGCAGGAACCCCTAGTGATGGAGTT
GGCCACTCCCTCTCTGCGCGCTCGCTCGCTCACTGAGGCCGGGCGACCAAAGGTCGCCCGACGCCCGGGC
TTTGCCCGGGCGGCCTCAGTGAGCGAGCGAGCGCGCAGCTGCCTGCAGGGGCGCCTGATGCGGTATTTTC
TCCTTACGCATCTGTGCGGTATTTCACACCGCATA
[95 nt withheld, positions 4376-4470]
T
[46 nt withheld, positions 4472-4517]
C
[141 nt withheld, positions 4519-4659]
CCTTTGACGTTGGAGTCCACGTTCTTT
[37 nt withheld, positions 4687-4723]
ACTCTATCTCGGGCTATTCTTTTGATTTATAAGGGATTTTGCCGATTTCGGTCTATTGGTTAAAAAATGA
GCTGATTTAACAAAAATTTAACGCGAATTTTAACAAAATATTAACGTTTACAATTTTATGGTGCACTCTC
AGTACAATCTGCTCTGATGCCGCATAGTTAAGCCAGCCCCGACACCCGCCAACACCCGCTGACGCGCCCT
GACGGGCTTGTCTGCTCCCGGCATCCGCTTACAGACAAGCTGTGACCGTCTCCGGGAGCTGCATGTGTCA
GAGGTTTTCACCGTCATCACCGAAACGCGCGAGACGAAAGGGCCTCGTGATACGCCTATTTTTATAGGTT
AATGTCATGATAATAATGGTTTCTTAGACGTCAGGTGGCACTTTTCGGGGAAATGTGCGCGGAACCCCTA
TTTGTTTATTTTTCTAAATACATTCAAATATGTATCCGCTCATGAGACAATAACCCTGATAAATGCTTCA
ATAATATTGAAAAAGGAAGAGTATGAGTATTCAACATTTCCGTGTCGCCCTTATTCCCTTTTTTGCGGCA
TTTTGCCTTCCTGTTTTTGCTCACCCAGAAACGCTGGTGAAAGTAAAAGATGCTGAAGATCAGTTGGGTG
CACGAGTGGGTTACATCGAACTGGATCTCAACAGCGGTAAGATCCTTGAGAGTTTTCGCCCCGAAGAACG
TTTTCCAATGATGAGCACTTTTAAAGTTCTGCTATGTGGCGCGGTATTATCCCGTATTGACGCCGGGCAA
GAGCAACTCGGTCGCCGCATACACTATTCTCAGAATGACTTGGTTGAGTACTCACCAGTCACAGAAAAGC
ATCTTACGGATGGCATGACAGTAAGAGAATTATGCAGTGCTGCCATAACCATGAGTGATAACACTGCGGC
CAACTTACTTCTGACAACGATCGGAGGACCGAAGGAGCTAACCGCTTTTTTGCACAACATGGGGGATCAT
GTAACTCGCCTTGATCGTTGGGAACCGGAGCTGAATGAAGCCATACCAAACGACGAGCGTGACACCACGA
TGCCTGTAGCAATGGCAACAACGTTGCGCAAACTATTAACTGGCGAACTACTTACTCTAGCTTCCCGGCA
ACAATTAATAGACTGGATGGAGGCGGATAAAGTTGCAGGACCACTTCTGCGCTCGGCCCTTCCGGCTGGC
TGGTTTATTGCTGATAAATCTGGAGCCGGTGAGCGTGGAAGCCGCGGTATCATTGCAGCACTGGGGCCAG
ATGGTAAGCCCTCCCGTATCGTAGTTATCTACACGACGGGGAGTCAGGCAACTATGGATGAACGAAATAG
ACAGATCGCTGAGATAGGTGCCTCACTGATTAAGCATTGGTAACTGTCAGACCAAGTTTACTCATATATA
CTTTAGATTGATTTAAAACTTCATTTTTAATTTAAAAGGATCTAGGTGAAGATCCTTTTTGATAATCTCA
TGACCAAAATCCCTTAACGTGAGTTTTCGTTCCACTGAGCGTCAGACCCCGTAGAAAAGATCAAAGGATC
TTCTTGAGATCCTTTTTTTCTGCGCGTAATCTGCTGCTTGCAAACAAAAAAACCACCGCTACCAGCGGTG
GTTTGTTTGCCGGATCAAGAGCTACCAACTCTTTTTCCGAAGGTAACTGGCTTCAGCAGAGCGCAGATAC
CAAATACTGTTCTTCTAGTGTAGCCGTAGTTAGGCCACCACTTCAAGAACTCTGTAGCACCGCCTACATA
CCTCGCTCTGCTAATCCTGTTACCAGTGGCTGCTGCCAGTGGCGATAAGTCGTGTCTTACCGGGTTGGAC
TCAAGACGATAGTTACCGGATAAGGCGCAGCGGTCGGGCTGAACGGGGGGTTCGTGCACACAGCCCAGCT
TGGAGCGAACGACCTACACCGAACTGAGATACCTACAGCGTGAGCTATGAGAAAGCGCCACGCTTCCCGA
AGGGAGAAAGGCGGACAGGTATCCGGTAAGCGGCAGGGTCGGAACAGGAGAGCGCACGAGGGAGCTTCCA
GGGGGAAACGCCTGGTATCTTTATAGTCCTGTCGGGTTTCGCCACCTCTGACTTGAGCGTCGATTTTTGT
GATGCTCGTCAGGGGGGCGGAGCCTATGGAAAAACGCCAGCAACGCGGCCTTTTTACGGTTCCTGGCCTT
TTGCTGGCCTTTTGCTCACATGTCCTGCAGGCAGCTGCGCGCTCGCTCGCTCACTGAGGCCGCCCGGGCG
TCGGGCGACCTTTGGTCGCCCGGCCTCAGTGAGCGAGCGAGCGCGCAGAGAGGGAGTGGCCAACTCCATC
ACTAGGGGTTCCTGCGGCCTCTAGACTCGAGGCGTTGACATTGATTATTGACTAGTTATTAATAGTAATC
AATTACGGGGTCATTAGTTCATAGCCCATATATGGAGTTCCGCGTTACATAACTTACGGTAAATGGCCCG
CCTGGCTGACCGCCCAACGACCCCCGCCCATTGACGTCAATAATGACGTATGTTCCCATAGTAACGCCAA
TAGGGACTTTCCATTGACGTCAATGGGTGGAGTATTTACGGTAAACTGCCCACTTGGCAGTACATCAAGT
GTATCATATGCCAAGTACGCCCCCTATTGACGTCAATGACGGTAAATGGCCCGCCTGGCATTATGCCCAG
TACATGACCTTATGGGACTTTCCTACTTGGCAGTACATCTACGTATTAGTCATCGCTATTACCATG
